Addgene plasmid #227352: pGEX-parkin P37L
Purpose: For bacterial expression of hyperactive parkin mutant.
Depositing lab: Kalle Gehring. Depositing organization: McGill University. Publication: Naturally occurring hyperactive variants of human parkin. Huq TS, Luo J, Fakih R, Sauve V, Gehring K. Commun Biol. 2024 Aug 8;7(1):961. doi: 10.1038/s42003-024-06656-x. PubMed 39117722.
Backbone
  Vector backbone: pGEX-6P-1
  Backbone manufacturer: Amersham
  Vector type: Bacterial Expression
Growth in bacteria
  Bacterial resistance: Ampicillin, 100 μg/mL
  Growth temperature: 37°C
  Growth strain: DH5alpha
  Copy number: Low Copy
Gene/Insert
  Gene/Insert name: Parkin P37L (alt name: PARK2)
  Species: H. sapiens (human)
  Mutation: Codon usage optimized for E.coli expression. Changed proline 67 to leucine.
  Entrez Gene: PRKN (a.k.a. AR-JP, LPRS2, PARK2, PDJ)
  Tag / fusion protein: GST (C terminal on backbone)
  Cloning method: Gene Synthesis
  Sequencing primers: 5′ pGEXF; 3′ pGEXR
Terms and licenses: Academic/Nonprofit Terms; Industry Terms: Not Available to Industry
Depositor comments: 5' Cloning Site: BamHI (unknown if destroyed), 3' Cloning Site: XhoI (unknown if destroyed).
How to cite: pGEX-parkin P37L was a gift from Kalle Gehring (Addgene plasmid # 227352 ; http://n2t.net/addgene:227352 ; RRID:Addgene_227352)
