[The description below was written by a language model from this plasmid's Addgene catalogue record and pLannotate feature annotations shown in this document.]
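Description:
pGEX-parkin P37L is a bacterial expression plasmid built on the pGEX-6P-1 backbone for producing a hyperactive variant of human parkin (PRKN, also known as PARK2), an E3 ubiquitin ligase, as a glutathione S-transferase fusion in E. coli. The roughly 6.4 kb plasmid replicates from a ColE1/pBR322-type origin, is catalogued as low copy, and is selected with ampicillin through the bla (AmpR) gene and its own promoter. Remnants of the pBR322 rop and bom regions, and a lac promoter/operator with a lacZα fragment, are backbone carryover rather than functional parts of the expression design.

Expression is driven by the tac promoter, a strong trp/lac hybrid, followed by a lac operator. The plasmid also carries lacI under the lacIq promoter, so it supplies abundant lac repressor to keep the cassette off until IPTG is added. Downstream, the Schistosoma japonicum GST coding sequence is followed after a short linker by the full-length parkin open reading frame, which was made by gene synthesis with E. coli-optimised codons and, according to the depositor, inserted between BamHI and XhoI sites.

Two points in the record are inconsistent. The catalogue lists the GST tag as C-terminal, but the feature table places GST upstream of parkin, i.e. as an N-terminal fusion, as is usual for pGEX vectors. In addition, the construct and insert names indicate a proline-to-leucine change at residue 37, whereas the mutation field cites proline 67; this cannot be resolved from the information given. GST allows glutathione-affinity purification, and the stated purpose is bacterial production of this hyperactive parkin mutant.
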