Features (pLannotate 1.2.2; 17 found; start..end, strand, type, name):
      6..107     -  CDS            yciV (fragment): RNAAM_ECOLI - Also known as trpH From Escherichia coli (strain K12).
    183..211     +  promoter       tac promoter: strong E. coli promoter; hybrid between the trp and lac UV5 promoters
    219..235     +  protein_bind   lac operator: The lac repressor binds to the lac operator to inhibit transcription in E. coli. This inhibition can be relieved by adding lactose or isopropyl-β-D-thiogalactopyranoside (IPTG). lac repressor encoded by lacI
    258..911     +  CDS            GST26_SCHJA: Experimental evidence at protein level: Swiss-Prot protein existence level 1. GST isoenzymes appear to play a central role in the parasite detoxification system. Other functions are also suspected including a role in increasing the solubility of haematin in the parasite gut. From Schistosoma japonicum (Blood fluke).
    951..2345    +  CDS            PRKN: PRKN_HUMAN - Also known as PARK2. Experimental evidence at protein level: Swiss-Prot protein existence level 1. Functions within a multiprotein E3 ubiquitin ligase complex, catalyzing the covalent attachment of ubiquitin moieties onto substrate proteins (PubMed:10888878, PubMed:10973942, PubMed:11431533, PubMed:12150907, PubMed:12628165, PubMed:15105460, PubMed:16135753, PubMed:21376232, PubMed:21532592, PubMed:23754282, PubMed:23620051, PubMed:24660806, PubMed:24751536, PubMed:32047033, PubMed:29311685, PubMed:22396657). Substrates include SYT11 and VDAC1 (PubMed:32047033, PubMed:29311685). O
   2381..2420    +  CDS            rop (fragment): Rop protein, which maintains plasmids at low copy number; rop
   2522..2562    +  misc_feature   bom (fragment): basis of mobility region from pBR322
   2667..2771    +  promoter       AmpR promoter: bla
   2772..3632    +  CDS            AmpR: β-lactamase; bla; confers resistance to ampicillin, carbenicillin, and related antibiotics
   3803..4391    +  rep_origin     ori: high-copy-number ColE1/pMB1/pBR322/pUC origin of replication
   4577..4628    -  misc_feature   bom (fragment): basis of mobility region from pBR322
   4635..4712    +  promoter       lacIq promoter: lacI (mutant); In the lacIq allele, a single base change in the promoter boosts expression of the lacI gene about 10-fold.
   4713..5795    +  CDS            lacI: lac repressor; lacI; The lac repressor binds to the lac operator to inhibit transcription in E. coli. This inhibition can be relieved by adding lactose or isopropyl-β-D-thiogalactopyranoside (IPTG).
   5808..5829    +  protein_bind   CAP binding site: CAP binding activates transcription in the presence of cAMP. E. coli catabolite activator protein
   5844..5874    +  promoter       lac promoter: promoter for the E. coli lac operon
   5882..5898    +  protein_bind   lac operator: The lac repressor binds to the lac operator to inhibit transcription in E. coli. This inhibition can be relieved by adding lactose or isopropyl-β-D-thiogalactopyranoside (IPTG). lac repressor encoded by lacI
   5918..6091    +  CDS            lacZα: LacZα fragment of β-galactosidase; lacZ fragment
>Addgene plasmid #227352 | pGEX-parkin P37L | addgene full sequence | sequence record 450982 | Addgene NGS Result
ACGTTATCGACTGCACGGTGCACCAATGCTTCTGGCGTCAGGCAGCCATCGGAAGCTGTGGTATGGCTGT
GCAGGTCGTAAATCACTGCATAATTCGTGTCGCTCAAGGCGCACTCCCGTTCTGGATAATGTTTTTTGCG
CCGACATCATAACGGTTCTGGCAAATATTCTGAAATGAGCTGTTGACAATTAATCATCGGCTCGTATAAT
GTGTGGAATTGTGAGCGGATAACAATTTCACACAGGAAACAGTATTCATGTCCCCTATACTAGGTTATTG
GAAAATTAAGGGCCTTGTGCAACCCACTCGACTTCTTTTGGAATATCTTGAAGAAAAATATGAAGAGCAT
TTGTATGAGCGCGATGAAGGTGATAAATGGCGAAACAAAAAGTTTGAATTGGGTTTGGAGTTTCCCAATC
TTCCTTATTATATTGATGGTGATGTTAAATTAACACAGTCTATGGCCATCATACGTTATATAGCTGACAA
GCACAACATGTTGGGTGGTTGTCCAAAAGAGCGTGCAGAGATTTCAATGCTTGAAGGAGCGGTTTTGGAT
ATTAGATACGGTGTTTCGAGAATTGCATATAGTAAAGACTTTGAAACTCTCAAAGTTGATTTTCTTAGCA
AGCTACCTGAAATGCTGAAAATGTTCGAAGATCGTTTATGTCATAAAACATATTTAAATGGTGATCATGT
AACCCATCCTGACTTCATGTTGTATGACGCTCTTGATGTTGTTTTATACATGGACCCAATGTGCCTGGAT
GCGTTCCCAAAATTAGTTTGTTTTAAAAAACGTATTGAAGCTATCCCACAAATTGATAAGTACTTGAAAT
CCAGCAAGTATATAGCATGGCCTTTGCAGGGCTGGCAAGCCACGTTTGGTGGTGGCGACCATCCTCCAAA
ATCGGATCTGGAAGTTCTGTTCCAGGGGCCCCTGGGATCCATGATCGTTTTCGTTCGTTTCAACTCTTCT
CACGGTTTCCCGGTTGAAGTTGACTCTGACACCTCTATCTTCCAGCTGAAAGAAGTTGTTGCGAAACGTC
AGGGTGTTTTAGCAGACCAGCTGCGTGTTATCTTCGCAGGTAAAGAACTGCGTAACGACTGGACCGTTCA
GAACTGCGATCTGGATCAGCAGTCTATCGTTCACATCGTTCAGCGTCCGTGGCGTAAAGGTCAGGAAATG
AACGCGACTGGTGGTGACGACCCGCGTAACGCGGCGGGTGGTTGTGAACGTGAACCGCAGTCTCTGACAC
GTGTTGACCTGTCTTCCTCTGTTCTGCCGGGTGACTCCGTTGGTCTGGCCGTAATTCTGCACACCGACTC
TCGTAAAGACTCCCCGCCGGCTGGTTCTCCGGCGGGTCGCTCTATCTACAACTCTTTCTACGTGTACTGC
AAAGGTCCGTGCCAGCGTGTACAGCCGGGTAAACTGCGTGTTCAGTGTTCCACTTGCCGTCAGGCGACCC
TGACCCTGACCCAGGGTCCGAGCTGCTGGGACGACGTTCTGATCCCGAACCGTATGTCCGGTGAATGTCA
GTCCCCGCACTGTCCGGGTACCTCCGCAGAATTTTTCTTTAAATGCGGTGCCCACCCGACCTCTGACAAA
GAAACCTCTGTTGCTCTGCACCTGATCGCTACCAACTCCCGTAACATCACCTGCATCACCTGCACCGACG
TTCGCTCCCCGGTTCTGGTTTTTCAGTGCAACTCTCGTCACGTTATCTGCCTGGATTGCTTCCACCTGTA
CTGCGTTACTCGTCTGAATGACCGCCAGTTCGTTCACGACCCGCAGCTGGGCTACTCTCTGCCGTGCGTT
GCGGGTTGCCCGAACTCCCTGATTAAAGAACTGCACCACTTCCGTATCCTGGGCGAGGAACAGTACAACC
GTTACCAGCAGTACGGCGCTGAAGAATGCGTTCTGCAGATGGGTGGCGTTCTGTGCCCGCGTCCGGGTTG
CGGCGCGGGCCTGCTGCCGGAACCGGACCAGCGTAAAGTGACGTGTGAAGGTGGTAACGGTTTAGGTTGC
GGCTTCGCGTTCTGTCGTGAATGCAAAGAAGCATATCATGAAGGTGAATGTTCCGCAGTTTTTGAAGCTA
GCGGCACCACTACCCAGGCGTACCGTGTTGATGAACGTGCTGCTGAACAGGCTCGTTGGGAAGCAGCAAG
TAAAGAAACTATTAAAAAGACCACTAAACCGTGTCCGCGTTGCCACGTTCCGGTTGAAAAGAACGGTGGT
TGCATGCACATGAAATGCCCGCAGCCGCAGTGCCGTCTGGAATGGTGCTGGAACTGCGGTTGCGAATGGA
ACCGTGTTTGCATGGGTGACCACTGGTTCGACGTTTAGCTCGAGCGGCCGCATCGTGACTGACTGACGAT
CTGCCTCGCGCGTTTCGGTGATGACGGTGAAAACCTCTGACACATGCAGCTCCCGGAGACGGTCACAGCT
TGTCTGTAAGCGGATGCCGGGAGCAGACAAGCCCGTCAGGGCGCGTCAGCGGGTGTTGGCGGGTGTCGGG
GCGCAGCCATGACCCAGTCACGTAGCGATAGCGGAGTGTATAATTCTTGAAGACGAAAGGGCCTCGTGAT
ACGCCTATTTTTATAGGTTAATGTCATGATAATAATGGTTTCTTAGACGTCAGGTGGCACTTTTCGGGGA
AATGTGCGCGGAACCCCTATTTGTTTATTTTTCTAAATACATTCAAATATGTATCCGCTCATGAGACAAT
AACCCTGATAAATGCTTCAATAATATTGAAAAAGGAAGAGTATGAGTATTCAACATTTCCGTGTCGCCCT
TATTCCCTTTTTTGCGGCATTTTGCCTTCCTGTTTTTGCTCACCCAGAAACGCTGGTGAAAGTAAAAGAT
GCTGAAGATCAGTTGGGTGCACGAGTGGGTTACATCGAACTGGATCTCAACAGCGGTAAGATCCTTGAGA
GTTTTCGCCCCGAAGAACGTTTTCCAATGATGAGCACTTTTAAAGTTCTGCTATGTGGCGCGGTATTATC
CCGTGTTGACGCCGGGCAAGAGCAACTCGGTCGCCGCATACACTATTCTCAGAATGACTTGGTTGAGTAC
TCACCAGTCACAGAAAAGCATCTTACGGATGGCATGACAGTAAGAGAATTATGCAGTGCTGCCATAACCA
TGAGTGATAACACTGCGGCCAACTTACTTCTGACAACGATCGGAGGACCGAAGGAGCTAACCGCTTTTTT
GCACAACATGGGGGATCATGTAACTCGCCTTGATCGTTGGGAACCGGAGCTGAATGAAGCCATACCAAAC
GACGAGCGTGACACCACGATGCCTGCAGCAATGGCAACAACGTTGCGCAAACTATTAACTGGCGAACTAC
TTACTCTAGCTTCCCGGCAACAATTAATAGACTGGATGGAGGCGGATAAAGTTGCAGGACCACTTCTGCG
CTCGGCCCTTCCGGCTGGCTGGTTTATTGCTGATAAATCTGGAGCCGGTGAGCGTGGGTCTCGCGGTATC
ATTGCAGCACTGGGGCCAGATGGTAAGCCCTCCCGTATCGTAGTTATCTACACGACGGGGAGTCAGGCAA
CTATGGATGAACGAAATAGACAGATCGCTGAGATAGGTGCCTCACTGATTAAGCATTGGTAACTGTCAGA
CCAAGTTTACTCATATATACTTTAGATTGATTTAAAACTTCATTTTTAATTTAAAAGGATCTAGGTGAAG
ATCCTTTTTGATAATCTCATGACCAAAATCCCTTAACGTGAGTTTTCGTTCCACTGAGCGTCAGACCCCG
TAGAAAAGATCAAAGGATCTTCTTGAGATCCTTTTTTTCTGCGCGTAATCTGCTGCTTGCAAACAAAAAA
ACCACCGCTACCAGCGGTGGTTTGTTTGCCGGATCAAGAGCTACCAACTCTTTTTCCGAAGGTAACTGGC
TTCAGCAGAGCGCAGATACCAAATACTGTCCTTCTAGTGTAGCCGTAGTTAGGCCACCACTTCAAGAACT
CTGTAGCACCGCCTACATACCTCGCTCTGCTAATCCTGTTACCAGTGGCTGCTGCCAGTGGCGATAAGTC
GTGTCTTACCGGGTTGGACTCAAGACGATAGTTACCGGATAAGGCGCAGCGGTCGGGCTGAACGGGGGGT
TCGTGCACACAGCCCAGCTTGGAGCGAACGACCTACACCGAACTGAGATACCTACAGCGTGAGCTATGAG
AAAGCGCCACGCTTCCCGAAGGGAGAAAGGCGGACAGGTATCCGGTAAGCGGCAGGGTCGGAACAGGAGA
GCGCACGAGGGAGCTTCCAGGGGGAAACGCCTGGTATCTTTATAGTCCTGTCGGGTTTCGCCACCTCTGA
CTTGAGCGTCGATTTTTGTGATGCTCGTCAGGGGGGCGGAGCCTATGGAAAAACGCCAGCAACGCGGCCT
TTTTACGGTTCCTGGCCTTTTGCTGGCCTTTTGCTCACATGTTCTTTCCTGCGTTATCCCCTGATTCTGT
GGATAACCGTATTACCGCCTTTGAGTGAGCTGATACCGCTCGCCGCAGCCGAACGACCGAGCGCAGCGAG
TCAGTGAGCGAGGAAGCGGAAGAGCGCCTGATGCGGTATTTTCTCCTTACGCATCTGTGCGGTATTTCAC
ACCGCATAAATTCCGACACCATCGAATGGTGCAAAACCTTTCGCGGTATGGCATGATAGCGCCCGGAAGA
GAGTCAATTCAGGGTGGTGAATGTGAAACCAGTAACGTTATACGATGTCGCAGAGTATGCCGGTGTCTCT
TATCAGACCGTTTCCCGCGTGGTGAACCAGGCCAGCCACGTTTCTGCGAAAACGCGGGAAAAAGTGGAAG
CGGCGATGGCGGAGCTGAATTACATTCCCAACCGCGTGGCACAACAACTGGCGGGCAAACAGTCGTTGCT
GATTGGCGTTGCCACCTCCAGTCTGGCCCTGCACGCGCCGTCGCAAATTGTCGCGGCGATTAAATCTCGC
GCCGATCAACTGGGTGCCAGCGTGGTGGTGTCGATGGTAGAACGAAGCGGCGTCGAAGCCTGTAAAGCGG
CGGTGCACAATCTTCTCGCGCAACGCGTCAGTGGGCTGATCATTAACTATCCGCTGGATGACCAGGATGC
CATTGCTGTGGAAGCTGCCTGCACTAATGTTCCGGCGTTATTTCTTGATGTCTCTGACCAGACACCCATC
AACAGTATTATTTTCTCCCATGAAGACGGTACGCGACTGGGCGTGGAGCATCTGGTCGCATTGGGTCACC
AGCAAATCGCGCTGTTAGCGGGCCCATTAAGTTCTGTCTCGGCGCGTCTGCGTCTGGCTGGCTGGCATAA
ATATCTCACTCGCAATCAAATTCAGCCGATAGCGGAACGGGAAGGCGACTGGAGTGCCATGTCCGGTTTT
CAACAAACCATGCAAATGCTGAATGAGGGCATCGTTCCCACTGCGATGCTGGTTGCCAACGATCAGATGG
CGCTGGGCGCAATGCGCGCCATTACCGAGTCCGGGCTGCGCGTTGGTGCGGATATCTCGGTAGTGGGATA
CGACGATACCGAAGACAGCTCATGTTATATCCCGCCGTTAACCACCATCAAACAGGATTTTCGCCTGCTG
GGGCAAACCAGCGTGGACCGCTTGCTGCAACTCTCTCAGGGCCAGGCGGTGAAGGGCAATCAGCTGTTGC
CCGTCTCACTGGTGAAAAGAAAAACCACCCTGGCGCCCAATACGCAAACCGCCTCTCCCCGCGCGTTGGC
CGATTCATTAATGCAGCTGGCACGACAGGTTTCCCGACTGGAAAGCGGGCAGTGAGCGCAACGCAATTAA
TGTGAGTTAGCTCACTCATTAGGCACCCCAGGCTTTACACTTTATGCTTCCGGCTCGTATGTTGTGTGGA
ATTGTGAGCGGATAACAATTTCACACAGGAAACAGCTATGACCATGATTACGGATTCACTGGCCGTCGTT
TTACAACGTCGTGACTGGGAAAACCCTGGCGTTACCCAACTTAATCGCCTTGCAGCACATCCCCCTTTCG
CCAGCTGGCGTAATAGCGAAGAGGCCCGCACCGATCGCCCTTCCCAACAGTTGCGCAGCCTGAATGGCGA
ATGGCGCTTTGCCTGGTTTCCGGCACCAGAAGCGGTGCCGGAAAGCTGGCTGGAGTGCGATCTTCCTGAG
GCCGATACTGTCGTCGTCCCCTCAAACTGGCAGATGCACGGTTACGATGCGCCCATCTACACCAACGTAA
CCTATCCCATTACGGTCAATCCGCCGTTTGTTCCCACGGAGAATCCGACGGGTTGTTACTCGCTCACATT
TAATGTTGATGAAAGCTGGCTACAGGAAGGCCAGACGCGAATTATTTTTGATGGCGTTGGAATT
